>Addgene plasmid #112562 | pExp-DsbA | addgene full sequence | sequence record 217223 | Addgene NGS Result
TAATACGACTCACTATAGGGAATTGTGAGCGGATAACAATTCCTCTAGAAATAATTTTGTTTAACTTTAA
GAAGGAGATATATCCATGAATCACCATCACCATCACCATCACCATTCTGGCACTAGTGGC
[564 nt withheld, positions 131-694]
AAATCTGGTACCGAAAACCTGTACTTCCAGTGAGACCTTAATTAACTCGAGCGCATGGAGCCACCCGCAG
TTCGAAAAATAAGCTTGAGTATTCTATAGTGTCACCTAAATCCCAGCTTGATCCGGCTGCTAACAAAGCC
CGAAAGGAAGCTGAGTTGGCTGCTGCCACCGCTGAGCAATAACTAGCATAACCCCTTGGGGCCTCTAAAC
GGGTCTTGAGGGGTTTTTTGCTGAAAGGAGGAACTATATCCGGATAACCTGGCGTAATAGCGAAGAGGCC
CGCACCGATCGCCCTTCCCAACAGTTGCGCAGCCTGAATGGCGAATGGAAATTGTAAGCGTTAATATTTT
GTTAAAATTCGCGTTAAATTTTTGTTAAATCAGCTCATTTTTTAACCAATAGGCCGAAATCGGCAAAATC
CCTTATAAATCAAAAGAATAGACCGAGATAGGGT
[37 nt withheld, positions 1149-1185]
AAAGAACGTGGACTCCAACGTCAAAGG
[32 nt withheld, positions 1213-1244]
AGCTTGCATGCCTGCAGGTCGGAAGCATAAAGTGTAAAGCCTGGGGTGCCTAATGAGTGAGCTAACTTAC
ATTAATTGCGTTGCGCTCACTGCCCGCTTTCCAGTCGGGAAACCTGTCGTGCCAGCTGCATTAATGAATC
GGCCAACGCGCGGGGAGAGGCGGTTTGCGTATTGGGCGCCAGGGTGGTTTTTCTTTTCACCAGTGAGACG
GGCAACAGCTGATTGCCCTTCACCGCCTGGCCCTGAGAGAGTTGCAGCAAGCGGTCCACGCTGGTTTGCC
CCAGCAGGCGAAAATCCTGTTTGATGGTGGTTAACGGCGGGATATAACATGAGCTGTCTTCGGTATCGTC
GTATCCCACTACCGAGATATCCGCACCAACGCGCAGCCCGGACTCGGTAATGGCGCGCATTGCGCCCAGC
GCCATCTGATCGTTGGCAACCAGCATCGCAGTGGGAACGATGCCCTCATTCAGCATTTGCATGGTTTGTT
GAAAACCGGACATGGCACTCCAGTCGCCTTCCCGTTCCGCTATCGGCTGAATTTGATTGCGAGTGAGATA
TTTATGCCAGCCAGCCAGACGCAGACGCGCCGAGACAGAACTTAATGGGCCCGCTAACAGCGCGATTTGC
TGGTGACCCAATGCGACCAGATGCTCCACGCCCAGTCGCGTACCGTCTTCATGGGAGAAAATAATACTGT
TGATGGGTGTCTGGTCAGAGACATCAAGAAATAACGCCGGAACATTAGTGCAGGCAGCTTCCACAGCAAT
GGCATCCTGGTCATCCAGCGGATAGTTAATGATCAGCCCACTGACGCGTTGCGCGAGAAGATTGTGCACC
GCCGCTTTACAGGCTTCGACGCCGCTTCGTTCTACCATCGACACCACCACGCTGGCACCCAGTTGATCGG
CGCGAGATTTAATCGCCGCGACAATTTGCGACGGCGCGTGCAGGGCCAGACTGGAGGTGGCAACGCCAAT
CAGCAACGACTGTTTGCCCGCCAGTTGTTGTGCCACGCGGTTGGGAATGTAATTCAGCTCCGCCATCGCC
GCTTCCACTTTTTCCCGCGTTTTCGCAGAAACGTGGCTGGCCTGGTTCACCACGCGGGAAACGGTCTGAT
AAGAGACACCGGCATACTCTGCGACATCGTATAACGTTACTGGTTTCACATTCACCACCCTGAATTGACT
CTCTTCCGGGCGCTATCATGCCATACCGCGAAAGGTTTTGCACCATTCGATGGTGTCGGCGAGCTCGAAT
TGTGAACCATCACCCT
[91 nt withheld, positions 2521-2611]
G
[124 nt withheld, positions 2613-2736]
CCTGATGCGGTATTTTCTCCTTACGCATCTGTGCGGTATTTCACACCGCATATGGTGCACTCTCAGTACA
ATCTGCTCTGATGCCGCATAGTTAAGCCAGCCCCGACACCCGCCAACACCCGCTGACGCGCCCTGACGGG
CTTGTCTGCTCCCGGCATCCGCTTACAGACAAGCTGTGACCGTCTCCGGGAGCTGCATGTGTCAGAGGTT
TTCACCGTCATCACCGAAACGCGCGAGACGAAAGGGCCTCGTGATACGCCTATTTTTATAGGTTAATGTC
ATGATAATAATGGTTTCTTAGACGTCAGGTGGCACTTTTCGGGGAAATGTGCGCGGAACCCCTATTTGTT
TATTTTTCTAAATACATTCAAATATGTATCCGCTCATGAGACAATAACCCTGATAAATGCTTCAATAATA
TTGAAAAAGGAAGAGTATGAGTATTCAACATTTCCGTGTCGCCCTTATTCCCTTTTTTGCGGCATTTTGC
CTTCCTGTTTTTGCTCACCCAGAAACGCTGGTGAAAGTAAAAGATGCTGAAGATCAGTTGGGTGCACGAG
TGGGTTACATCGAACTGGATCTCAACAGCGGTAAGATCCTTGAGAGTTTTCGCCCCGAAGAACGTTTTCC
AATGATGAGCACTTTTAAAGTTCTGCTATGTGGCGCGGTATTATCCCGTATTGACGCCGGGCAAGAGCAA
CTCGGTCGCCGCATACACTATTCTCAGAATGACTTGGTTGAGTACTCACCAGTCACAGAAAAGCATCTTA
CGGATGGCATGACAGTAAGAGAATTATGCAGTGCTGCCATAACCATGAGTGATAACACTGCGGCCAACTT
ACTTCTGACAACGATCGGAGGACCGAAGGAGCTAACCGCTTTTTTGCACAACATGGGGGATCATGTAACT
CGCCTTGATCGTTGGGAACCGGAGCTGAATGAAGCCATACCAAACGACGAGCGTGACACCACGATGCCTG
TAGCAATGGCAACAACGTTGCGCAAACTATTAACTGGCGAACTACTTACTCTAGCTTCCCGGCAACAATT
AATAGACTGGATGGAGGCGGATAAAGTTGCAGGACCACTTCTGCGCTCGGCCCTTCCGGCTGGCTGGTTT
ATTGCTGATAAATCTGGAGCCGGTGAGCGTGGTTCTCGCGGTATCATTGCAGCACTGGGGCCAGATGGTA
AGCCCTCCCGTATCGTAGTTATCTACACGACGGGGAGTCAGGCAACTATGGATGAACGAAATAGACAGAT
CGCTGAGATAGGTGCCTCACTGATTAAGCATTGGTAACTGTCAGACCAAGTTTACTCATATATACTTTAG
ATTGATTTAAAACTTCATTTTTAATTTAAAAGGATCTAGGTGAAGATCCTTTTTGATAATCTCATGACCA
AAATCCCTTAACGTGAGTTTTCGTTCCACTGAGCGTCAGACCCCGTAGAAAAGATCAAAGGATCTTCTTG
AGATCCTTTTTTTCTGCGCGTAATCTGCTGCTTGCAAACAAAAAAACCACCGCTACCAGCGGTGGTTTGT
TTGCCGGATCAAGAGCTACCAACTCTTTTTCCGAAGGTAACTGGCTTCAGCAGAGCGCAGATACCAAATA
CTGTTCTTCTAGTGTAGCCGTAGTTAGGCCACCACTTCAAGAACTCTGTAGCACCGCCTACATACCTCGC
TCTGCTAATCCTGTTACCAGTGGCTGCTGCCAGTGGCGATAAGTCGTGTCTTACCGGGTTGGACTCAAGA
CGATAGTTACCGGATAAGGCGCAGCGGTCGGGCTGAACGGGGGGTTCGTGCACACAGCCCAGCTTGGAGC
GAACGACCTACACCGAACTGAGATACCTACAGCGTGAGCTATGAGAAAGCGCCACGCTTCCCGAAGGGAG
AAAGGCGGACAGGTATCCGGTAAGCGGCAGGGTCGGAACAGGAGAGCGCACGAGGGAGCTTCCAGGGGGA
AACGCCTGGTATCTTTATAGTCCTGTCGGGTTTCGCCACCTCTGACTTGAGCGTCGATTTTTGTGATGCT
CGTCAGGGGGGCGGAGCCTATGGAAAAACGCCAGCAACGCGGCCTTTTTACGGTTCCTGGCCTTTTGCTG
GCCTTTTGCTCACATGTTCTTTCCTGCGTTATCCCCTGATTCTGTGGATAACCGTATTACCGCCTTTGAG
TGAGCTGATACCGCTCGCCGCAGCCGAACGACCGAGCGCAGCGAGTCAGTGAGCGAGGAAGCGGAAGAGC
GCCCAATACGCAAACCGCCTCTCCCCGCGCGTTGGCCGATTCATTAATGCAGCTGAT
Features (pLannotate 1.2.2; 24 found; start..end, strand, type, name):
      1..19      +  promoter       T7 promoter: promoter for bacteriophage T7 RNA polymerase
     19..43      +  protein_bind   lac operator: The lac repressor binds to the lac operator to inhibit transcription in E. coli. This inhibition can be relieved by adding lactose or isopropyl-β-D-thiogalactopyranoside (IPTG). lac repressor encoded by lacI
     56..78      +  RBS            RBS: efficient ribosome binding site from bacteriophage T7 gene 10 (Olins and Rangwala, 1989)
     92..115     +  CDS            8xHis: 8xHis affinity tag
    131..698     +  CDS            DsbA (fragment) (sequence partly withheld): bacterial periplasmic oxidoreductase; dsbA
    707..724     +  CDS            TEV site (fragment): tobacco etch virus (TEV) protease recognition and cleavage site
    750..772     +  CDS            Strep-Tag II (fragment): peptide that binds Strep-Tactin®, an engineered form of streptavidin
    787..805     -  promoter       SP6 promoter: promoter for bacteriophage SP6 RNA polymerase
    820..869     +  CDS            SET1 (fragment): solubility-enhancement tag derived from T7 phage gene 10B
    877..924     +  terminator     T7 terminator: transcription terminator for bacteriophage T7 RNA polymerase
    953..1019    +  CDS            lacZα (fragment): LacZα fragment of β-galactosidase; lacZ fragment
   1023..1244    -  rep_origin     M13 ori (fragment) (sequence partly withheld): M13 bacteriophage origin of replication; arrow indicates direction of (+) strand synthesis
   1245..1265    -  misc_feature   MCS (fragment): pUC18/19 multiple cloning site
   1264..1282    -  promoter       lac UV5 promoter (fragment): E. coli lac promoter with an "up" mutation
   1297..1318    -  protein_bind   CAP binding site: CAP binding activates transcription in the presence of cAMP. E. coli catabolite activator protein
   1331..2413    -  CDS            lacI: lac repressor; lacI; The lac repressor binds to the lac operator to inhibit transcription in E. coli. This inhibition can be relieved by adding lactose or isopropyl-β-D-thiogalactopyranoside (IPTG).
   2414..2491    -  promoter       lacIq promoter: lacI (mutant); In the lacIq allele, a single base change in the promoter boosts expression of the lacI gene about 10-fold.
   2506..2736    -  rep_origin     f1 ori (fragment) (sequence partly withheld): f1 bacteriophage origin of replication; arrow indicates direction of (+) strand synthesis
   2737..2836    -  misc_feature   bom (fragment): basis of mobility region from pBR322
   2938..2973    -  CDS            rop (fragment): Rop protein, which maintains plasmids at low copy number; rop
   3068..3172    +  promoter       AmpR promoter: bla
   3173..4033    +  CDS            AmpR: β-lactamase; bla; confers resistance to ampicillin, carbenicillin, and related antibiotics
   4204..4792    +  rep_origin     ori: high-copy-number ColE1/pMB1/pBR322/pUC origin of replication
   4975..5031    +  CDS            lacI (fragment): lac repressor; lacI; The lac repressor binds to the lac operator to inhibit transcription in E. coli. This inhibition can be relieved by adding lactose or isopropyl-β-D-thiogalactopyranoside (IPTG).
