[The description below was written by a language model from this plasmid's Addgene catalogue record and pLannotate feature annotations shown in this document.]
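Description:
pExp-DsbA is an empty bacterial expression backbone of about 5 kb, derived from pOP2S, for producing recombinant proteins in E. coli as fusions to DsbA. It is maintained as a high-copy plasmid through a ColE1/pUC-type origin and selected with ampicillin via the β-lactamase gene (AmpR) and its own promoter. The annotation also picks up partial f1/M13 phage origin, bom, rop, lacZα and pUC polylinker segments. These appear to be remnants of the vector's ancestry rather than functional modules.

The expression cassette is driven by a T7 promoter immediately followed by a lac operator, with the strong ribosome binding site from phage T7 gene 10 and a downstream T7 terminator. A full-length lacI gene under the lacIq promoter is carried on the plasmid, so transcription is repressed until induction with IPTG in a host that supplies T7 RNA polymerase. The open reading frame begins with an 8xHis affinity tag, continues into leaderless E. coli DsbA (residues 20–208, lacking the periplasmic signal sequence), and is followed by a TEV protease recognition site. The gene of interest is cloned after this site, between BsaI and either XhoI or HindIII. Depending on how the insert is designed, it can read through into an optional C-terminal Strep-tag II. A reverse-oriented SP6 promoter lies just downstream of the cloning region.

The resulting fusion protein can be captured through the His tag, or additionally through the Strep tag. TEV cleavage then removes the His-DsbA partner to release the target protein. No insert is present in the plasmid as deposited.
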