Addgene plasmid #112562: pExp-DsbA
Purpose: (Empty Backbone) Used for expression of protein in E. coli as TEV cleavable N-terminual 8His and DsbA (leaderless thiol:disulfide interchange protein DsbA from E. coli) fusions with optional C-terminal StrepII-tag
Depositing lab: Marko Hyvönen. Depositing organization: University of Cambridge.
Backbone
  Vector backbone: pOP2S
  Vector type: Bacterial Expression
  Tag / fusion protein: 8xHis-DsbA(AA20-208) (N terminal on backbone); Strep tag (C terminal on backbone)
Growth in bacteria
  Bacterial resistance: Ampicillin, 100 μg/mL
  Growth temperature: 37°C
  Growth strain: DH5alpha
  Copy number: High Copy
Gene/Insert
  Gene/Insert name: None
  Tag / fusion protein: 8xHis-DsbA(AA20-208) (N terminal on backbone); Strep tag (C terminal on backbone)
Terms and licenses: Academic/Nonprofit Terms; Industry Terms: Not Available to Industry
Depositor comments: Contains N-terminal 8xHis, fusion partner: DsbA (leaderless thiol:disulfide interchange protein DsbA from E. coli, UniProtKB: P0AEG4) followed by TEV protease cleavage site, optional C-terminal StrepII-tag. Cloning of GOI between BsaI and XhoI or HindIII
How to cite: pExp-DsbA was a gift from Marko Hyvönen (Addgene plasmid # 112562 ; http://n2t.net/addgene:112562 ; RRID:Addgene_112562)
